>Addgene plasmid #121872 | LB801: pMVP/PB/eCFP-DEST | addgene full sequence | sequence record 237499 | Addgene NGS Result
GTGGCACTTTTCGGGGAAATGTGCGCGGAACCCCTATTTGTTTATTTTTCTAAATACATTCAAATATGTA
TCCGCTCATGAGACAATAACCCTGATAAATGCTTCAATAATATTGAAAAAGGAAGAGTATGAGTATTCAA
CATTTCCGTGTCGCCCTTATTCCCTTTTTTGCGGCATTTTGCCTTCCTGTTTTTGCTCACCCAGAAACGC
TGGTGAAAGTAAAAGATGCTGAAGATCAGTTGGGTGCACGAGTGGGTTACATCGAACTGGATCTCAACAG
CGGTAAGATCCTTGAGAGTTTTCGCCCCGAAGAACGTTTTCCAATGATGAGCACTTTTAAAGTTCTGCTA
TGTGGCGCGGTATTATCCCGTATTGACGCCGGGCAAGAGCAACTCGGTCGCCGCATACACTATTCTCAGA
ATGACTTGGTTGAGTACTCACCAGTCACAGAAAAGCATCTTACGGATGGCATGACAGTAAGAGAATTATG
CAGTGCTGCCATAACCATGAGTGATAACACTGCGGCCAACTTACTTCTGACAACGATCGGAGGACCGAAG
GAGCTAACCGCTTTTTTGCACAACATGGGGGATCATGTAACTCGCCTTGATCGTTGGGAACCGGAGCTGA
ATGAAGCCATACCAAACGACGAGCGTGACACCACGATGCCTGTAGCAATGGCAACAACGTTGCGCAAACT
ATTAACTGGCGAACTACTTACTCTAGCTTCCCGGCAACAATTAATAGACTGGATGGAGGCGGATAAAGTT
GCAGGACCACTTCTGCGCTCGGCCCTTCCGGCTGGCTGGTTTATTGCTGATAAATCTGGAGCCGGTGAGC
GTGGGTCTCGCGGTATCATTGCAGCACTGGGGCCAGATGGTAAGCCCTCCCGTATCGTAGTTATCTACAC
GACGGGGAGTCAGGCAACTATGGATGAACGAAATAGACAGATCGCTGAGATAGGTGCCTCACTGATTAAG
CATTGGTAACTGTCAGACCAAGTTTACTCATATATACTTTAGATTGATTTAAAACTTCATTTTTAATTTA
AAAGGATCTAGGTGAAGATCCTTTTTGATAATCTCATGACCAAAATCCCTTAACGTGAGTTTTCGTTCCA
CTGAGCGTCAGACCCCGTAGAAAAGATCAAAGGATCTTCTTGAGATCCTTTTTTTCTGCGCGTAATCTGC
TGCTTGCAAACAAAAAAACCACCGCTACCAGCGGTGGTTTGTTTGCCGGATCAAGAGCTACCAACTCTTT
TTCCGAAGGTAACTGGCTTCAGCAGAGCGCAGATACCAAATACTGTTCTTCTAGTGTAGCCGTAGTTAGG
CCACCACTTCAAGAACTCTGTAGCACCGCCTACATACCTCGCTCTGCTAATCCTGTTACCAGTGGCTGCT
GCCAGTGGCGATAAGTCGTGTCTTACCGGGTTGGACTCAAGACGATAGTTACCGGATAAGGCGCAGCGGT
CGGGCTGAACGGGGGGTTCGTGCACACAGCCCAGCTTGGAGCGAACGACCTACACCGAACTGAGATACCT
ACAGCGTGAGCTATGAGAAAGCGCCACGCTTCCCGAAGGGAGAAAGGCGGACAGGTATCCGGTAAGCGGC
AGGGTCGGAACAGGAGAGCGCACGAGGGAGCTTCCAGGGGGAAACGCCTGGTATCTTTATAGTCCTGTCG
GGTTTCGCCACCTCTGACTTGAGCGTCGATTTTTGTGATGCTCGTCAGGGGGGCGGAGCCTATGGAAAAA
CGCCAGCAACGCGGCCTTTTTACGGTTCCTGGCCTTTTGCTGGCCTTTTGCTCACATGCTGTACAGCTTA
AGTCATGTTCTTTCCTGCGTTATCCCCTGATTCTGTGGATAACCGTATTACCGCCTTTGAGTGAGCTGAT
ACCGCTCGCCGCAGCCGAACGACCGAGCGCAGCGAGTCAGTGAGCGAGGAAGCTGTAAAACGACGGCCAG
TAGCTCCACCGCCGCAGCTAGATTAACCCTAGAAAGATAATCATATTGTGACGTACGTTAAAGATAATCA
TGCGTAAAATTGACGCATGTGTTTTATCGGTCTGTATATCGAGGTTTATTTATTAATTTGAATAGATATT
AAGTTTTATTATATTTACACTTACATACTAATAATAAATTCAACAAACAATTTATTTATGTTTATTTATT
TATTAAAAAAAAACAAAAACTCAAAATTTCTTCTATAAAGTAACAAAACTTTTATGACTAGTGGATCCCC
CGGGCTGCAGGAATTCGATATCACAAGTTTGTACAAAAAAGCTGAACGAGAAACGTAAAATGATATAAAT
ATCAATATATTAAATTAGATTTTGCATAAAAAACAGACTACATAATACTGTAAAACACAACATATCCAGT
CACTATGGCGGCCGCATTAGGCACCCCAGGCTTTACACTTTATGCTTCCGGCTCGTATAATGTGTGGATT
TTGAGTTAGGATCCGTCGAGATTTTCAGGAGCTAAGGAAGCTAAAATGGAGAAAAAAATCACTGGATATA
CCACCGTTGATATATCCCAATGGCATCGTAAAGAACATTTTGAGGCATTTCAGTCAGTTGCTCAATGTAC
CTATAACCAGACCGTTCAGCTGGATATTACGGCCTTTTTAAAGACCGTAAAGAAAAATAAGCACAAGTTT
TATCCGGCCTTTATTCACATTCTTGCCCGCCTGATGAATGCTCATCCGGAATTCCGTATGGCAATGAAAG
ACGGTGAGCTGGTGATATGGGATAGTGTTCACCCTTGTTACACCGTTTTCCATGAGCAAACTGAAACGTT
TTCATCGCTCTGGAGTGAATACCACGACGATTTCCGGCAGTTTCTACACATATATTCGCAAGATGTGGCG
TGTTACGGTGAAAACCTGGCCTATTTCCCTAAAGGGTTTATTGAGAATATGTTTTTCGTCTCAGCCAATC
CCTGGGTGAGTTTCACCAGTTTTGATTTAAACGTGGCCAATATGGACAACTTCTTCGCCCCCGTTTTCAC
CATGGGCAAATATTATACGCAAGGCGACAAGGTGCTGATGCCGCTGGCGATTCAGGTTCATCATGCCGTT
TGTGATGGCTTCCATGTCGGCAGAATGCTTAATGAATTACAACAGTACTGCGATGAGTGGCAGGGCGGGG
CGTAAACGCGTGGATCCGGCTTACTAAAAGCCAGATAACAGTATGCGTATTTGCGCGCTGATTTTTGCGG
TATAAGAATATATACTGATATGTATACCCGAAGTATGTCAAAAAGAGGTATGCTATGAAGCAGCGTATTA
CAGTGACAGTTGACAGCGACAGCTATCAGTTGCTCAAGGCATATATGATGTCAATATCTCCGGTCTGGTA
AGCACAACCATGCAGAATGAAGCCCGTCGTCTGCGTGCCGAACGCTGGAAAGCGGAAAATCAGGAAGGGA
TGGCTGAGGTCGCCCGGTTTATTGAAATGAACGGCTCTTTTGCTGACGAGAACAGGGGCTGGTGAAATGC
AGTTTAAGGTTTACACCTATAAAAGAGAGAGCCGTTATCGTCTGTTTGTGGATGTACAGAGTGATATTAT
TGACACGCCCGGGCGACGGATGGTGATCCCCCTGGCCAGTGCACGTCTGCTGTCAGATAAAGTCTCCCGT
GAACTTTACCCGGTGGTGCATATCGGGGATGAAAGCTGGCGCATGATGACCACCGATATGGCCAGTGTGC
CGGTCTCCGTTATCGGGGAAGAAGTGGCTGATCTCAGCCACCGCGAAAATGACATCAAAAACGCCATTAA
CCTGATGTTCTGGGGAATATAAATGTCAGGCTCCCTTATACACAGCCAGTCTGCAGGTCGACCATAGTGA
CTGGATATGTTGTGTTTTACAGTATTATGTAGTCTGTTTTTTATGCAAAATCTAATTTAATATATTGATA
TTTATATCATTTTACGTTTCTCGTTCAGCTTTCTTGTACAAAGTGGTGATATCAAGCTTATCGATACCGT
CGACCTCGACATGGTCATAGCTGTTGACGGTGTGGAAAGTCCCCAGGCTCCCCAGCAGGCAGAAGTATGC
AAAGCATGCATCTCAATTAGTCAGCAACCAGGTGTGGAAAGTCCCCAGGCTCCCCAGCAGGCAGAAGTAT
GCAAAGCATGCATCTCAATTAGTCAGCAACCATAGTCCCGCCCCTAACTCCGCCCATCCCGCCCCTAACT
CCGCCCAGTTCCGCCCATTCTCCGCCCCATGGCTGACTAATTTTTTTTATTTATGCAGAGGCCGAGGCCG
CCTCTGCCTCTGAGCTATTCCAGAAGTAGTGAGGAGGCTTTTTTGGAGGCCTAGGCTTTTGCAAAAAGCT
CCCGGGAGCTTGTATATCCATTTTCGGATCTGATCAGCACGTGTTGACAATTAATCATCGGCATAGTATA
TCGGCATAGTATAATACGACAAGGTGAGGAACTAAACCATGGTGAGCAAGGGCGAGGAGCTGTTCACCGG
GGTGGTGCCCATCCTGGTCGAGCTGGACGGCGACGTAAACGGCCACAAGTTCAGCGTGTCCGGCGAGGGC
GAGGGCGATGCCACCTACGGCAAGCTGACCCTGAAGTTCATCTGCACCACCGGCAAGCTGCCCGTGCCCT
GGCCCACCCTCGTGACCACCCTGACCTGGGGCGTGCAGTGCTTCAGCCGCTACCCCGACCACATGAAGCA
GCACGACTTCTTCAAGTCCGCCATGCCCGAAGGCTACGTCCAGGAGCGCACCATCTTCTTCAAGGACGAC
GGCAACTACAAGACCCGCGCCGAGGTGAAGTTCGAGGGCGACACCCTGGTGAACCGCATCGAGCTGAAGG
GCATCGACTTCAAGGAGGACGGCAACATCCTGGGGCACAAGCTGGAGTACAACTACATCAGCCACAACGT
CTATATCACCGCCGACAAGCAGAAGAACGGCATCAAGGCCAACTTCAAGATCCGCCACAACATCGAGGAC
GGCAGCGTGCAGCTCGCCGACCACTACCAGCAGAACACCCCCATCGGCGACGGCCCCGTGCTGCTGCCCG
ACAACCACTACCTGAGCACCCAGTCCGCCCTGAGCAAAGACCCCAACGAGAAGCGCGATCACATGGTCCT
GCTGGAGTTCGTGACCGCCGCCGGGATCACTCTCGGCATGGACGAGCTGTACAAGTAACGTACCGGTTAG
TAATGAGTTTAAACGGGGGAGGCTAACTGAAACACGGAAGGAGACAATACCGGAAGGAACCCGCGCTATG
ACGGCAATAAAAAGACAGAATAAAACGCACGGGTGTTGGGTCGTTTGTTCATAAACGCGGGGTTCGGTCC
CAGGGCTGGCACTCTGTCGATACCCCACCGAGACCCCATTGGGGCCAATACGCCCGCGTTTCTTCCTTTT
CCCCACCCCACCCCCCAAGTTCGGGTGAAGGCCCAGGGCTCGCAGCCAACGTCGGGGCGGCAGGCCCTGC
CATAGCAGATCCGGTTAAATCAAAAGAATAGACCGAGATAGGGT
[33 nt withheld, positions 5505-5537]
GCTGTCCCTGATATCTATAACAAGAAAATATATATATAATAAGTTATCACGTAAGTAGAACATGAAATAA
CAATATAATTATCGTATGAGTTAAATCTTAAAAGTCACGTAAAAGATAATCATGCGTCATTTTGACTCAC
GCGGTCGTTATAGTTCAAAATCAGTGACACTTACCGCATTGACAAGCACGCCTCACGGGAGCTCCAAGCG
GCGACTGAGATGTCCTAAATGCACAGCGACGGATTCGCGCTATTTAGAAAGAGAGAGCAATATTTCAAGA
ATGCATGCGTCAATTTTACGCAGACTATCTTTCTAGGGTTAATCTAGCTGCATCAAGG
[49 nt withheld, positions 5876-5924]
T
[91 nt withheld, positions 5926-6016]
G
[124 nt withheld, positions 6018-6141]
CAG
Features (pLannotate 1.2.2; 21 found; start..end, strand, type, name):
     24..128     +  promoter       AmpR promoter: bla
    129..989     +  CDS            AmpR: β-lactamase; bla; confers resistance to ampicillin, carbenicillin, and related antibiotics
   1160..1748    +  rep_origin     ori: high-copy-number ColE1/pMB1/pBR322/pUC origin of replication
   1824..1943    +  rep_origin     RSF ori (fragment): Plasmids containing the RSF 1030 origin of replication can be propagated in E. coli cells that contain additional plasmids with compatible origins.
   1944..1961    -  CDS            lacZα (fragment): LacZα fragment of β-galactosidase; lacZ fragment
   2227..2263    +  misc_feature   MCS (fragment): pBluescript multiple cloning site
   2263..2387    +  protein_bind   attR1: mutant version of attR; recombination site for the Gateway® LR reaction LR Clonase™
   2412..2442    +  promoter       lac UV5 promoter: E. coli lac promoter with an "up" mutation
   2466..2495    +  promoter       cat promoter (fragment): promoter of the E. coli cat gene encoding chloramphenicol acetyltransferase
   2496..3155    +  CDS            CmR: chloramphenicol acetyltransferase; cat; confers resistance to chloramphenicol
   3334..3492    +  CDS            ccdA (fragment): CCDA_ECO57 - Also known as H, letA. Experimental evidence at protein level: Swiss-Prot protein existence level 1. Antitoxin component of a type II toxin-antitoxin (TA) system which inhibits the post-segregational killing (PSK) of plasmid-free cells, also referred to as a plasmid addiction system. Binds to and blocks the activity of CcdB; will also remove bound CcdB protein from the CcdB-GyrA complex by forming a CcdA-CcdB complex, a process termed rejuvenation. Functions as a transcriptional corepressor for the ccdAB operon, repression also requires CcdB (By similarity). From Escherichia coli
   3497..3799    +  CDS            ccdB: CCDB_ECOLI - Also known as G, letB, letD. Experimental evidence at protein level: Swiss-Prot protein existence level 1. Toxic component of a type II toxin-antitoxin (TA) system, functioning in plasmid maintainence. Responsible for the post- segregational killing (PSK) of plasmid-free cells, also referred to as a plasmid addiction system. Half-life of over 2 hours. Cell killing by CcdB is accompanied by filamentation, defects in chromosome and plasmid segregation, defects in cell division, formation of anucleate cells, decreased DNA synthesis and plasmid loss. Interferes with the activity of DN
   3843..3967    -  protein_bind   attR2: mutant version of attR; recombination site for the Gateway® LR reaction LR Clonase™
   3968..3999    +  misc_feature   MCS (fragment): pBluescript multiple cloning site
   4019..4335    +  promoter       SV40 promoter: SV40 enhancer and early promoter
   4383..4430    +  promoter       EM7 promoter: synthetic bacterial promoter&nbsp
   4449..5168    +  CDS            ECFP: enhanced CFP mammalian codon-optimized
   5252..5300    +  polyA_signal   HSV TK poly(A) signal: herpes simplex virus thymidine kinase polyadenylation signal (Cole and Stacy, 1985)
   5391..5407    -  polyA_signal   bGH poly(A) signal (fragment): bovine growth hormone polyadenylation signal
   5476..5537    -  rep_origin     f1 ori (fragment) (sequence partly withheld): f1 bacteriophage origin of replication; arrow indicates direction of (+) strand synthesis
   5872..6141    -  rep_origin     f1 ori (fragment) (sequence partly withheld): f1 bacteriophage origin of replication; arrow indicates direction of (+) strand synthesis
