[The description below was written by a language model from this plasmid's Addgene catalogue record and pLannotate feature annotations shown in this document.]
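Description:
LB801: pMVP/PB/eCFP-DEST is an empty Gateway destination vector from the pMVP modular cloning platform, built on the KX002 backbone as a PiggyBac transposon for stable transgene delivery into mammalian cells. In bacteria it replicates from a high-copy ColE1/pUC-type origin and carries an ampicillin resistance gene (bla) in the backbone. Because it still holds the Gateway selection cassette, it is also chloramphenicol resistant and must be propagated in a ccdB-tolerant strain. The sequenced plasmid is 6,144 nt, consistent with the 4,689 bp backbone plus the 1,455 bp cassette, which was inserted by Gibson assembly.

The cassette consists of attR1 and attR2 sites flanking a chloramphenicol acetyltransferase gene and the ccdB toxin gene. In an LR recombination reaction, entry-clone modules replace this region, and loss of ccdB provides counterselection against unrecombined vector in ordinary E. coli strains. No mammalian promoter or polyadenylation signal is annotated around the att sites, which suggests that the regulatory elements for the cargo are meant to come in with the recombined modules, although the record does not say so explicitly.

Downstream of attR2 lies a separate marker unit: an SV40 enhancer/early promoter followed by the bacterial EM7 promoter, driving ECFP with an HSV TK polyadenylation signal. This lets cells that have taken up the construct be identified or sorted by cyan fluorescence rather than selected with a drug. The PiggyBac inverted terminal repeats, which the depositor notes were derived from another deposited plasmid, were not annotated by the automated feature table, so their exact positions are not recorded. They would presumably flank the Gateway and ECFP units so that PiggyBac transposase can mobilise both into the genome. The small f1 ori, RSF ori, lacZα and bGH poly(A) fragments appear to be backbone remnants.
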