Addgene plasmid #121872: LB801: pMVP/PB/eCFP-DEST
Purpose: (Empty Backbone) pMVP destination vector, empty PiggyBac transposon vector backbone w/ eCFP selection cassette
Depositing lab: Christopher Newgard. Depositing organization: Duke University. Publication: Creation of versatile cloning platforms for transgene expression and dCas9-based epigenome editing. Haldeman JM, Conway AE, Arlotto ME, Slentz DH, Muoio DM, Becker TC, Newgard CB. Nucleic Acids Res. 2018 Dec 27. pii: 5264291. doi: 10.1093/nar/gky1286. PubMed 30590691.
Backbone
  Vector backbone: KX002
  Backbone manufacturer: Newgard Lab
  Backbone size (bp): 4689
  Vector type: Mammalian Expression ; PiggyBac Transposon, pMVP Gateway Destination Vector
  Selectable markers: eCFP
Growth in bacteria
  Bacterial resistance: Chloramphenicol and Ampicillin, 25 & 100 μg/mL
  Growth temperature: 37°C
  Growth strain: ccdB Survival
  Copy number: High Copy
Gene/Insert
  Gene/Insert name: Gateway selection cassette (ccdb gene + Chlor resistance gene)
  Species: Synthetic
  Insert size (bp): 1455
  Cloning method: Gibson Cloning
Terms and licenses: Academic/Nonprofit Terms; Industry Terms: Not Available to Industry
Depositor comments: PiggyBac ITR sequences derived from Addgene #63803
How to cite: LB801: pMVP/PB/eCFP-DEST was a gift from Christopher Newgard (Addgene plasmid # 121872 ; http://n2t.net/addgene:121872 ; RRID:Addgene_121872)
